Addgene plasmid #32996: pCTX-myc-HIPK2 WT
Depositing lab: Sergei Sokol. Depositing organization: Icahn School of Medicine at Mount Sinai. Publication: Regulation of TCF3 by Wnt-dependent phosphorylation during vertebrate axis specification. Hikasa H, Ezan J, Itoh K, Li X, Klymkowsky MW, Sokol SY. Dev Cell. 2010 Oct 19;19(4):521-32. 10.1016/j.devcel.2010.09.005 PubMed 20951344.
Backbone
  Vector backbone: pCTX-myc
  Backbone manufacturer: Sergei Sokol
Growth in bacteria
  Bacterial resistance: Ampicillin, 100 μg/mL
  Growth temperature: 37°C
  Growth strain: DH5alpha
  Copy number: Unknown
Gene/Insert
  Gene/Insert name: HIPK2 (alt name: IMAGE clone ID: 6643438)
  Species: X. laevis (frog)
  Entrez Gene: hipk2
  Promoter: SCMV
  Tag / fusion protein: 6XMyc (N terminal on backbone)
  Cloning method: Restriction Enzyme; 5′ cloning site EcoRI (not destroyed); 3′ cloning site XbaI (not destroyed)
  Sequencing primers: 5′ T7; 3′ SP6
Terms and licenses: Academic/Nonprofit Terms; Industry Terms: Not Available to Industry
How to cite: pCTX-myc-HIPK2 WT was a gift from Sergei Sokol (Addgene plasmid # 32996 ; http://n2t.net/addgene:32996 ; RRID:Addgene_32996)
