[The description below was written by a language model from this plasmid's Addgene catalogue record.]
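Description:
pCTX-myc-HIPK2 WT is an expression plasmid carrying the wild-type Xenopus laevis hipk2 gene, which encodes homeodomain-interacting protein kinase 2, in the laboratory-made pCTX-myc backbone. It is propagated in E. coli under ampicillin selection. The record lists the copy number as unknown and does not describe the origin of replication, the total plasmid size, or any marker for selection outside bacteria.

The HIPK2 coding sequence, derived from an IMAGE cDNA clone, was inserted by restriction cloning between EcoRI and XbaI sites, both of which remain intact, so the insert can be excised or exchanged. Expression is driven by a promoter recorded as SCMV, which probably refers to a simian cytomegalovirus immediate-early promoter, a strong constitutive element in vertebrate cells. The backbone supplies six tandem Myc epitopes fused to the N terminus of the kinase, allowing detection or immunoprecipitation with anti-Myc antibodies without a HIPK2-specific reagent. T7 and SP6 are listed as the 5′ and 3′ sequencing primers, which indicates that these phage promoter sequences flank the cloning region. The record does not say whether they are meant to be used for in vitro transcription.

The associated publication concerns Wnt-dependent phosphorylation of TCF3 during vertebrate axis specification. This fits use of the plasmid to express tagged, catalytically competent HIPK2 in Xenopus embryos or cultured cells to study its role in that pathway. The "WT" designation suggests that it serves as the reference alongside mutant versions, although the record describes none. No feature table was provided, so details such as the polyadenylation signal cannot be confirmed.
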