>Addgene plasmid #32996 | pCTX-myc-HIPK2 WT | addgene partial sequence | sequence record 41153 | T7 5'-TAATACGACTCACTATAGGG-3'
GGATCCTAGTACGGCCGCCAGTGTGCTGGAATTCTGCAGATCGATTTAAAGCTATGGAGCAAAAGCTCAT
TTCTGAAGAGGACTTGAATGAAATGGAGCAAAAGCTCATTTCTGAAGAGGACTTGAATGAAATGGAGCAA
AAGCTCATTTCTGAAGAGGACTTGAATGAAATGGAGCAAAAGCTCATTTCTGAAGAGGACTTGAATGAAA
TGGAGCAAAAGCTCATTTCTGAAGAGGACTTGAATGAAATGGAGAGCTTGGGCGACCTCACCATGGAGCA
AAAGCTCATTTCTGAAGAGGACTTGAATTCAGCCTCTCATTTACAGATATTTTCCTCTCACGGCCTCCCA
TTGAGGGCCTTTTGTAGCGTGAAGAAGCCGAAGCTTGAACTGAGCCCGGGCTGGGATATGACCGGTTACG
GTTGCCACAGCAAGGTCTATAACTCGGGCAAGAACAGCTCCACGTCTGGCCAACCGGTGCTCAGCCACGC
CTCCCTCCTCCAAACATCTTACGAGCAGACAGTCATCTTTCCCACCAGTGTGGGCCACATTGTGGTGACC
TCCTCCAGTAACGGTTCTTCATCGGCGACTGGTCAGGCCTTAGGTGGCCCTCAAACCAACCTGATGCGTC
GCAGTACGGTCAGCCTTC
